>Addgene plasmid #168636 | pDONR223 MERS-CoV NSP9_stop | depositor partial sequence | sequence record 326845 | Inserted CDS with Stop codon
ATGAATAATGAGATCAAACCTTCAGGTCTAAAAACCATGGTTGTGTCTGCGGGTCAAGAGCAAACTAACT
GTAATACTAGTTCCTTAGCTTATTACGAACCTGTGCAGGGTCGTAAAATGCTGATGGCTCTTCTTTCTGA
TAATGCCTATCTCAAATGGGCGCGTGTTGAAGGTAAGGACGGATTTGTCAGTGTAGAGCTACAACCTCCT
TGCAAATTCTTGATTGCGGGACCAAAAGGACCTGAAATCCGATATCTCTATTTTGTTAAAAATCTTAACA
ACCTTCATCGCGGGCAAGTGTTAGGGCACATTGCTGCGACTGTTAGATTGCAATAA
