[The description below was written by a language model from this plasmid's Addgene catalogue record.]
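Description:
pDONR223 MERS-CoV NSP9_stop is a Gateway-compatible Entry clone built on the pDONR223 donor backbone (about 5 kb without insert) and propagated in standard E. coli cloning strains such as DH5alpha under spectinomycin selection. The record lists the copy number as unknown and provides no feature table, so the origin of replication and the exact recombination sites are not documented here. As a Gateway Entry clone, the insert would be expected to sit between attL sites created when the coding sequence was recombined into the donor vector. M13 forward and reverse primer sites flank the insert for sequence verification.

The payload is a 330 bp open reading frame encoding NSP9 of Middle East respiratory syndrome coronavirus, one of the nonstructural proteins released by proteolytic processing of the orf1ab replicase polyprotein. The "_stop" suffix suggests that this version of the clone retains a stop codon at the end of the ORF. That would make it suitable for native or N-terminally tagged expression after transfer, rather than for C-terminal fusions, although the record does not state this explicitly. Entry vectors of this kind are not themselves expression constructs, and no promoter, tag or reporter associated with the insert is recorded.

The plasmid belongs to a collection of human coronavirus protein-coding sequences assembled as a flexible Entry clone resource. Its intended use is as a source from which the NSP9 ORF can be moved by LR recombination into any compatible Gateway destination vector, for applications such as protein expression, interaction screening or functional assays in the host system defined by that destination vector.
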