Addgene plasmid #168636: pDONR223 MERS-CoV NSP9_stop
Purpose: Gateway-compatible Entry vector
Depositing lab: Fritz Roth. Depositing organization: Sinai Health System. Publication: A resource of human coronavirus protein-coding sequences in a flexible, multipurpose Gateway Entry clone collection. Weller B, Lin CW, Pogoutse O, Sauer M, Marin-de la Rosa N, Strobel A, Young V, Knapp JJ, Rayhan A, Falter C, Kim DK, Roth FP, Falter-Braun P. G3 (Bethesda). 2023 Jul 5;13(7):jkad105. doi: 10.1093/g3journal/jkad105. PubMed 37267226.
Backbone
  Vector backbone: pDONR223
  Backbone manufacturer: Rual et al, Genome Res. 14:2128-2135, 2004.
  Backbone size w/o insert (bp): 5005
  Vector type: Other
Growth in bacteria
  Bacterial resistance: Spectinomycin, 50 μg/mL
  Growth temperature: 37°C
  Growth strain: DH5alpha
  Copy number: Unknown
Gene/Insert
  Gene/Insert name: NSP9
  Species: Other
  Insert size (bp): 330
  Entrez Gene: orf1ab (a.k.a. G128_gp01)
  Cloning method: Gateway Cloning
  Sequencing primers: 5′ m13-For; 3′ m13-Rev
Resource information
  A portion of this plasmid was derived from a plasmid made by: Falter-Braun Lab
Terms and licenses: Academic/Nonprofit Terms; Industry Terms
How to cite: pDONR223 MERS-CoV NSP9_stop was a gift from Fritz Roth (Addgene plasmid # 168636 ; http://n2t.net/addgene:168636 ; RRID:Addgene_168636)
